Addgene plasmid #233846: pRO280
Purpose: MoClo-YTK; ConL1/R2 cassette; ABA systems; pTDH3-NLS-VP48-2xOaf1-ABI-tENO1
Depositing lab: Jeff Hasty. Depositing organization: University of California, San Diego (UCSD). Publication: A Standardized Set of MoClo-Compatible Inducible Promoter Systems for Tunable Gene Expression in Yeast. O'Laughlin R, Tran Q, Lezia A, Ngamkanjanarat W, Emmanuele P, Hao N, Hasty J. ACS Synth Biol. 2024 Jan 19;13(1):85-102. doi: 10.1021/acssynbio.3c00184. Epub 2023 Dec 11. PubMed 38079574.
Backbone
  Vector backbone: pYTK095
  Vector type: Yeast Expression
Growth in bacteria
  Bacterial resistance: Ampicillin, 100 μg/mL
  Growth temperature: 37°C
  Growth strain: DH5alpha
  Copy number: High Copy
Gene/Insert
  Gene/Insert name: pTDH3-NLS-VP48-2xOaf1-ABI-tENO1
  Species: S. cerevisiae (budding yeast)
  Cloning method: Golden Gate
Terms and licenses: Academic/Nonprofit Terms; Industry Terms: Not Available to Industry
How to cite: pRO280 was a gift from Jeff Hasty (Addgene plasmid # 233846 ; http://n2t.net/addgene:233846 ; RRID:Addgene_233846)
