[The description below was written by a language model from this plasmid's Addgene catalogue record and pLannotate feature annotations shown in this document.]
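Description:
pRO280 is a cassette-level plasmid from the MoClo Yeast Toolkit (YTK) system, assembled by Golden Gate cloning in the pYTK095 backbone. The roughly 4.4 kb plasmid carries only bacterial maintenance functions in its annotated backbone: a high-copy ColE1/pUC-type origin and an ampicillin resistance gene (β-lactamase with its own promoter). No yeast origin, centromere or auxotrophic marker appears in the feature table. This fits its role as an intermediate transcription-unit plasmid flanked by ConL1 and ConR2 assembly connectors, which set its position when several cassettes are joined into a multigene yeast vector in a later Golden Gate step.

The payload is a single yeast transcription unit, pTDH3-NLS-VP48-2xOaf1-ABI-tENO1. The strong constitutive S. cerevisiae TDH3 (GAP) promoter drives a fusion protein, and the record names the ENO1 terminator as the 3' end, although this was not picked up by the automated annotation. The fusion combines a nuclear localization signal, a VP48 activation module (detected as a short VP16 activation domain fragment), two copies of an Oaf1-derived segment (presumably additional activation domain sequence from the yeast Oaf1 transcription factor, though the record does not elaborate), and a fragment of Arabidopsis ABI1. ABI1 is a protein phosphatase in the abscisic acid (ABA) signalling pathway that binds PYL-family receptors in the presence of ABA.

The construct therefore supplies the activation-domain half of an ABA-inducible chemical dimerization system. The partner component, normally a DNA-binding domain fused to a PYL receptor, is not on this plasmid. The plasmid belongs to a standardized set of MoClo-compatible inducible promoter systems for tunable gene expression in budding yeast.
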