Features (pLannotate 1.2.2; 6 found; start..end, strand, type, name):
    103..963     -  CDS            AmpR: β-lactamase; bla; confers resistance to ampicillin, carbenicillin, and related antibiotics
    964..1068    -  promoter       AmpR promoter: bla
   1171..1759    +  rep_origin     ori: high-copy-number ColE1/pMB1/pBR322/pUC origin of replication
   2078..2744    +  promoter       GAP promoter: S. cerevisiae TDH3; promoter for glyceraldehyde-3-phosphate dehydrogenase
   2787..2806    +  CDS            VP16 AD (fragment): transcriptional activation domain of herpes simplex virus protein VP16 (Triezenberg et al., 1988; Cousens et al., 1989); UL48
   3084..3977    +  CDS            ABI1 (fragment): P2C56_ARATH - Experimental evidence at protein level: Swiss-Prot protein existence level 1. Key component and repressor of the abscisic acid (ABA) signaling pathway that regulates numerous ABA responses, such as stomatal closure, osmotic water permeability of the plasma membrane (Pos), drought-induced resistance and rhizogenesis, response to glucose, high light stress, seed germination and inhibition of vegetative growth. During the stomatal closure regulation, modulates the inward calcium-channel permeability as well as the actin reorganization in guard cells in response to ABA. Involved in t
>Addgene plasmid #233846 | pRO280 | addgene full sequence | sequence record 469348 | Addgene NGS Result
GCGGCCGCGATTATCAAAAAGGATCTTCACCTAGATCCTTTTAAATTAAAAATGAAGTTTTAAATCAATC
TAAAGTATATATGAGTAAACTTGGTCTGACAGTTACCAATGCTTAATCAGTGAGGCACCTATCTCAGCGA
TCTGTCTATTTCGTTCATCCATAGTTGCCTGACTCCCCGTCGTGTAGATAACTACGATACGGGAGGGCTT
ACCATCTGGCCCCAGTGCTGCAATGATACCGCGGGACCCACGCTCACCGGCTCCAGATTTATCAGCAATA
AACCAGCCAGCCGGAAGGGCCGAGCGCAGAAGTGGTCCTGCAACTTTATCCGCCTCCATCCAGTCTATTA
ATTGTTGCCGGGAAGCTAGAGTAAGTAGTTCGCCAGTTAATAGTTTGCGCAACGTTGTTGCCATTGCTAC
AGGCATCGTGGTGTCACGCTCGTCGTTTGGTATGGCTTCATTCAGCTCCGGTTCCCAACGATCAAGGCGA
GTTACATGATCCCCCATGTTGTGCAAAAAAGCGGTTAGCTCCTTCGGTCCTCCGATCGTTGTCAGAAGTA
AGTTGGCCGCAGTGTTATCACTCATGGTTATGGCAGCACTGCATAATTCTCTTACTGTCATGCCATCCGT
AAGATGCTTTTCTGTGACTGGTGAGTACTCAACCAAGTCATTCTGAGAATAGTGTATGCGGCGACCGAGT
TGCTCTTGCCCGGCGTCAATACGGGATAATACCGCGCCACATAGCAGAACTTTAAAAGTGCTCATCATTG
GAAAACGTTCTTCGGGGCGAAAACTCTCAAGGATCTTACCGCTGTTGAGATCCAGTTCGATGTAACCCAC
TCGTGCACCCAACTGATCTTCAGCATCTTTTACTTTCACCAGCGTTTCTGGGTGAGCAAAAACAGGAAGG
CAAAATGCCGCAAAAAAGGGAATAAGGGCGACACGGAAATGTTGAATACTCATACTCTTCCTTTTTCAAT
ATTATTGAAGCATTTATCAGGGTTATTGTCTCATGAGCGGATACATATTTGAATGTATTTAGAAAAATAA
ACAAATAGGGGTTCCGCGCACATTTCCCCGAAAAGTGCCACCTGTCATGACCAAAATCCCTTAACGTGAG
TTTTCGTTCCACTGAGCGTCAGACCCCGTAGAAAAGATCAAAGGATCTTCTTGAGATCCTTTTTTTCTGC
GCGTAATCTGCTGCTTGCAAACAAAAAAACCACCGCTACCAGCGGTGGTTTGTTTGCCGGATCAAGAGCT
ACCAACTCTTTTTCCGAAGGTAACTGGCTTCAGCAGAGCGCAGATACCAAATACTGTTCTTCTAGTGTAG
CCGTAGTTAGGCCACCACTTCAAGAACTCTGTAGCACCGCCTACATACCTCGCTCTGCTAATCCTGTTAC
CAGTGGCTGCTGCCAGTGGCGATAAGTCGTGTCTTACCGGGTTGGACTCAAGACGATAGTTACCGGATAA
GGCGCAGCGGTCGGGCTGAACGGGGGGTTCGTGCACACAGCCCAGCTTGGAGCGAACGACCTACACCGAA
CTGAGATACCTACAGCGTGAGCTATGAGAAAGCGCCACGCTTCCCGAAGGGAGAAAGGCGGACAGGTATC
CGGTAAGCGGCAGGGTCGGAACAGGAGAGCGCACGAGGGAGCTTCCAGGGGGAAACGCCTGGTATCTTTA
TAGTCCTGTCGGGTTTCGCCACCTCTGACTTGAGCGTCGATTTTTGTGATGCTCGTCAGGGGGGCGGAGC
CTATGGAAAAACGCCAGCAACGCGGCCTTTTTACGGTTCCTGGCCTTTTGCTGGCCTTTTGCTCACATGT
TCTTTCCTGCGTTATCCCCTGATTCTGTGGATAACCGTGCGGCCGCCCCTGAATTCGCATCTAGAACGGG
GTCATCACGGCTCATCATGCGCCAAACAAATGTGTGCAATACACGCTCGGATGACTGCATGATGACCGCA
CTGACTGGGGACAGCAGATCCACCTAAGCCTGTGAGAGAAGCAGACACCCGACAGATCAAGGCAGTTACG
TCTCACCAAACCAGATGTCAACACAGCTACAACGCAGTTCGAGTTTATCATTATCAATACTGCCATTTCA
AAGAATACGTAAATAATTAATAGTAGTGATTTTCCTAACTTTATTTAGTCAAAAAATTAGCCTTTTAATT
CTGCTGTAACCCGTACATGCCCAAAATAGGGGGCGGGTTACACAGAATATATAACATCGTAGGTGTCTGG
GTGAACAGTTTATTCCTGGCATCCACTAAATATAATGGAGCCCGCTTTTTAAGCTGGCATCCAGAAAAAA
AAAGAATCCCAGCACCAAAATATTGTTTTCTTCACCAACCATCAGTTCATAGGTCCATTCTCTTAGCGCA
ACTACAGAGAACAGGGGCACAAACAGGCAAAAAACGGGCACAACCTCAATGGAGTGATGCAACCTGCCTG
GAGTAAATGATGACACAAGGCAATTGACCCACGCATGTATCTATCTCATTTTCTTACACCTTCTATTACC
TTCTGCTCTCTCTGATTTGGAAAAAGCTGAAAAAAAAGGTTGAAACCAGTTCCCTGAAATTATTCCCCTA
CTTGACTAATAAGTATATAAAGACGGTAGGTATTGATTGTAATTCTGTAAATCTATTTCTTAAACTTCTT
AAATTCTACTTTTATAGTTAGTCTTTTTTTTAGTTTTAAAACACCAAGAACTTAGTTTCGAATAAACACA
CATAAACAAACAAAAGATCTATGCCCAAGAAGAAGCGTAAAGTGCCGGCGGATGCTCTAGACGATTTCGA
TCTGGATATGCTACCAGCCGATGCACTTGACGATTTCGACTTAGACATGCTTCCGGCCGACGCTCTAGAT
GACTTCGACTTAGATATGCTCGGTTCCGGCGCGAACAATACACCATTTCCGGGATATTTTGGGGGCCTTG
ATTTATTCGACTACGACTTCCTTTTCGGCAACGACTTTGCTGGCTCAGGTGCGAATAATACTCCTTTTCC
AGGTTATTTTGGAGGTTTGGATTTATTTGATTATGACTTTTTGTTTGGCAATGACTTTGCTGGTTCTACG
AGAGTTCCTTTGTATGGCTTCACCTCAATTTGCGGTAGAAGACCCGAGATGGAAGCCGCCGTATCGACGA
TACCACGTTTTTTACAATCCTCCTCCGGCTCAATGTTAGACGGACGTTTTGATCCCCAGAGTGCAGCTCA
TTTCTTTGGTGTTTATGATGGTCACGGGGGTAGCCAGGTAGCCAACTATTGCCGTGAAAGGATGCATTTA
GCGTTAGCTGAGGAAATCGCCAAAGAAAAGCCTATGTTGTGTGATGGAGACACCTGGTTGGAGAAGTGGA
AAAAGGCGTTATTCAACAGCTTCCTAAGGGTGGATAGTGAGATAGAGTCTGTTGCTCCGGAGACTGTTGG
CTCAACATCCGTGGTGGCCGTGGTCTTCCCGAGCCATATTTTTGTGGCTAATTGTGGTGACTCTCGTGCG
GTCTTGTGCAGGGGGAAGACTGCATTACCTTTAAGCGTCGATCATAAGCCGGACAGGGAGGACGAAGCAG
CGAGGATAGAGGCCGCCGGTGGAAAGGTAATACAATGGAATGGTGCTAGGGTATTCGGCGTACTGGCAAT
GAGTAGATCCATTGGTGATAGATACTTGAAGCCGAGCATAATCCCTGACCCTGAAGTAACAGCGGTTAAA
AGGGTGAAGGAAGACGATTGCCTTATCTTGGCTTCTGACGGAGTGTGGGATGTCATGACTGACGAGGAAG
CCTGCGAAATGGCAAGGAAAAGAATACTACTTTGGCATAAGAAAAATGCGGTAGCTGGGGACGCAAGTCT
GTTAGCAGATGAAAGAAGAAAAGAAGGCAAGGACCCCGCCGCAATGTCAGCCGCGGAGTACCTGTCTAAA
CTTGCTATTCAGAGGGGGAGTAAAGATAACATATCCGTGGTCGTGGTTGATCTAAAGGGATCCTAACTCG
AGAGCTTTTGATTAAGCCTTCTAGTCCAAAAAACACGTTTTTTTGTCATTTATTTCATTTTCTTAGAATA
GTTTAGTTTATTCATTTTATAGTCACGAATGTTTTATGATTCTATATAGGGTTGCAAACAAGCATTTTTC
ATTTTATGTTAAAACAATTTCAGGTTTACCTTTTATTCTGCTTGTGGTGACGCGTGTATCCGCCCGCTCT
TTTGGTCACCCATGTATGCTGGATGTGAGACGATAAATCGCAGCCAAGTGAGTGAATAGATGACGCACCA
CGGTCAGACACGGCCACATCGTATCTCACAGGAGCAAGCGCGATAGGAGCACTCACACATAGTACGGTGA
TCCGCTGACTCCTTTGCCCAAATAAGACGTGAGCCACTAGTGCACTGCAGTACA
